>Addgene plasmid #91562 | pHH0103_MPP5-1/1 | addgene full sequence | sequence record 192623 | Addgene NGS Result
GTATCACGAGGCCCTTTCGTCTTCAAGAATTCCCGACACCATCGAATGGTGCAAAACCTTTCGCGGTATG
GCATGATAGCGCCCGGAAGAGAGTCAATTCAGGGTGGTGAATGTGAAACCAGTAACGTTATACGATGTCG
CAGAGTATGCCGGTGTCTCTTATCAGACCGTTTCCCGCGTGGTGAACCAGGCCAGCCACGTTTCTGCGAA
AACGCGGGAAAAAGTGGAAGCGGCGATGGCGGAGCTGAATTACATTCCCAACCGCGTGGCACAACAACTG
GCGGGCAAACAGTCGTTGCTGATTGGCGTTGCCACCTCCAGTCTGGCCCTGCACGCGCCGTCGCAAATTG
TCGCGGCGATTAAATCTCGCGCCGATCAACTGGGTGCCAGCGTGGTGGTGTCGATGGTAGAACGAAGCGG
CGTCGAAGCCTGTAAAGCGGCGGTGCACAATCTTCTCGCGCAACGCGTCAGTGGGCTGATCATTAACTAT
CCGCTGGATGACCAGGATGCCATTGCTGTGGAAGCTGCCTGCACTAATGTTCCGGCGTTATTTCTTGATG
TCTCTGACCAGACACCCATCAACAGTATTATTTTCTCCCATGAAGACGGTACGCGACTGGGCGTGGAGCA
TCTGGTCGCATTGGGTCACCAGCAAATCGCGCTGTTAGCGGGCCCATTAAGTTCTGTCTCGGCGCGTCTG
CGTCTGGCTGGCTGGCATAAATATCTCACTCGCAATCAAATTCAGCCGATAGCGGAACGGGAAGGCGACT
GGAGTGCCATGTCCGGTTTTCAACAAACCATGCAAATGCTGAATGAGGGCATCGTTCCCACTGCGATGCT
GGTTGCCAACGATCAGATGGCGCTGGGCGCAATGCGCGCCATTACCGAGTCCGGGCTGCGCGTTGGTGCG
GATATCTCGGTAGTGGGATACGACGATACCGAAGACAGCTCATGTTATATCCCGCCGTTAACCACCATCA
AACAGGATTTTCGCCTGCTGGGGCAAACCAGCGTGGACCGCTTGCTGCAACTCTCTCAGGGCCAGGCGGT
GAAGGGCAATCAGCTGTTGCCCGTCTCACTGGTGAAAAGAAAAACCACCCTGGCGCCCAATACGCAAACC
GCCTCTCCCCGCGCGTTGGCCGATTCATTAATGCAGCTGGCACGACAGGTTTCCCGACTGGAAAGCGGGC
AGTGAGCGCAACGCAATTAATGTAAGTTAGCTCACTCATTAGGCACAATTCTCATGTTTGACAGCTTATC
ATCGACTGCACGGTGCACCAATGCTTCTGGCGTCAGGCAGCCATCGGAAGCTGTGGTATGGCTGTGCAGG
TCGTAAATCACTGCATAATTCGTGTCGCTCAAGGCGCACTCCCGTTCTGGATAATGTTTTTTGCGCCGAC
ATCATAACGGTTCTGGCAAATATTCTGAAATGAGCTGTTGACAATTAATCATCGGCTCGTATAATGTGTG
GAATTGTGAGCGGATAACAATTTCACACAGGAAACAGCCAGTCCGTTTAGGTGTTTTCACGAGCACTTCA
CCAACAAGGACCATAGATTATGAAAATCGAAGAACACCATCACCATCACCATTCCAGCGGTAAGCTTATG
TCCCCTATACTAGGTTATTGGAAAATTAAGGGCCTTGTGCAACCCACTCGACTTCTTTTGGAATATCTTG
AAGAAAAATATGAAGAGCATTTGTATGAGCGCGATGAAGGTGATAAATGGCGAAACAAAAAGTTTGAATT
GGGTTTGGAGTTTCCCAATCTTCCTTATTATATTGATGGTGATGTTAAATTAACACAGTCTATGGCCATC
ATACGTTATATAGCTGACAAGCACAACATGTTGGGTGGTTGTCCAAAAGAGCGTGCAGAGATTTCAATGC
TTGAAGGAGCGGTTTTGGATATTAGATACGGTGTTTCGAGAATTGCATATAGTAAAGACTTTGAAACTCT
CAAAGTTGATTTTCTTAGCAAGCTACCTGAAATGCTGAAAATGTTCGAAGATCGTTTATGTCATAAAACA
TATTTAAATGGTGATCATGTAACCCATCCTGACTTCATGTTGTATGACGCTCTTGATGTTGTTTTATACA
TGGACCCAATGTGCCTGGATGCGTTCCCAAAATTAGTTTGTTTTAAAAAACGTATTGAAGCTATCCCACA
AATTGATAAGTACTTGAAATCCAGCAAGTATATAGCATGGCCTTTGCAGGGCTGGCAAGCCACGTTTGGT
GGTGGCGACCATCCTCCAAAATCGGATCTGGAAGTTCTGTTCCAGGGGCCCCTGTCCAGCGGTCTGGTTC
CGCGTGGTTCCGGTACCGCGGCCCAGCCGGCCATTCACGTCAAAGCCCATTTCGATTACGATCCATCCGA
TGATCCATACGTTCCATGTCGTGAACTGGGTCTGAGCTTCCAGAAAGGTGATATTCTGCATGTCATTTCC
CAGGAAGATCCAAATTGGTGGCAAGCCTACCGTGAAGGTGATGAAGATAATCAACCACTGGCAGGTCTGG
TTCCTGGTAAATCCTTTCAACAGCAGCGTGCGGCCGCATA
[142 nt withheld, positions 2561-2702]
C
[98 nt withheld, positions 2704-2801]
AGTTTGTACTGGTGACGAAACTCAGTGTCTAGCTAGAGTGGC
[149 nt withheld, positions 2844-2992]
T
[41 nt withheld, positions 2994-3034]
T
[62 nt withheld, positions 3036-3097]
A
[35 nt withheld, positions 3099-3133]
CCTCCCTCAATCGGTTGAATGTCGCCCTTTTGTCTTTGGCGCTGGTAAACCATATGAA
[86 nt withheld, positions 3192-3277]
T
[54 nt withheld, positions 3279-3332]
CTAGCGCCGCCCTATACCTTGTCTGCCTCCCCGCGTTGCGTCGCGGTGCATGGAGCCGGGCCACCTCGAC
CTGAATGGAAGCCGGCGGCACCTCGCTAACGGATTCACCACTCCAAGAATTGGAGCCAATCAATTCTTGC
GGAGAACTGTGAATGCGCAAACCAACCCTTGGCAGAACATATCCATCGCGTCCGCCATCTCCAGCAGCCG
CACGCGGCGCATCTCGGGCAGCGTTGGGTCCTGGCCACGGGTGCGCATGATCGTGCTCCTGTCGTTGAGG
ACCCGGCTAGGCTGGCGGGGTTGCCTTACTGGTTAGCAGAATGAATCACCGATACGCGAGCGAACGTGAA
GCGACTGCTGCTGCAAAACGTCTGCGACCTGAGCAACAACATGAATGGTCTTCGGTTTCCGTGTTTCGTA
AAGTCTGGAAACGCGGAAGTCAGCGCCCTGCACCATTATGTTCCGGATCTGCATCGCAGGATGCTGCTGG
CTACCCTGTGGAACACCTACATCTGTATTAACGAAGCGCTGGCATTGACCCTGAGTGATTTTTCTCTGGT
CCCGCCGCATCCATACCGCCAGTTGTTTACCCTCACAACGTTCCAGTAACCGGGCATGTTCATCATCAGT
AACCCGTATCGTGAGCATCCTCTCTCGTTTCATCGGTATCATTACCCCCATGAACAGAAATCCCCCTTAC
ACGGAGGCATCAGTGACCAAACAGGAAAAAACCGCCCTTAACATGGCCCGCTTTATCAGAAGCCAGACAT
TAACGCTTCTGGAGAAACTCAACGAGCTGGACGCGGATGAACAGGCAGACATCTGTGAATCGCTTCACGA
CCACGCTGATGAGCTTTACCGCAGGATCCGCGAAATTGTAAGCGTTAATATTTTGTTAAAATTCGCGTTA
AATTTTTGTTAAATCAGCTCATTTTTTAACCAATAGGCCGAAATCGGCAAAATCCCTTATAAATCAAAAG
AATAGACCGAGATAGGGT
[37 nt withheld, positions 4331-4367]
AAAGAACGTGGACTCCAACGTCAAAGG
[49 nt withheld, positions 4395-4443]
T
[91 nt withheld, positions 4445-4535]
G
[124 nt withheld, positions 4537-4660]
CGCGGATCCTGCCTCGCGCGTTTCGGTGATGACGGTGAAAACCTCTGACACATGCAGCTCCCGGAGACGG
TCACAGCTTGTCTGTAAGCGGATGCCGGGAGCAGACAAGCCCGTCAGGGCGCGTCAGCGGGTGTTGGCGG
GTGTCGGGGCGCAGCCATGACCCAGTCACGTAGCGATAGCGGAGTGTATACTGGCTTAACTATGCGGCAT
CAGAGCAGATTGTACTGAGAGTGCACCATATGCGGTGTGAAATACCGCACAGATGCGTAAGGAGAAAATA
CCGCATCAGGCGCTCTTCCGCTTCCTCGCTCACTGACTCGCTGCGCTCGGTCGTTCGGCTGCGGCGAGCG
GTATCAGCTCACTCAAAGGCGGTAATACGGTTATCCACAGAATCAGGGGATAACGCAGGAAAGAACATGT
GAGCAAAAGGCCAGCAAAAGGCCAGGAACCGTAAAAAGGCCGCGTTGCTGGCGTTTTTCCATAGGCTCCG
CCCCCCTGACGAGCATCACAAAAATCGACGCTCAAGTCAGAGGTGGCGAAACCCGACAGGACTATAAAGA
TACCAGGGTTTCCCCCTGGAAGCTCCCTCGTGCGCTCTCCTGTTCCGACCCTGCCGCTTACCGGATACCT
GTCCGCCTTTCTCCCTTCGGGAAGCGTGGCGCTTTCTCATAGCTCACGCTGTAGGTATCTCAGTTCGGTG
TAGGTCGTTCGCTCCAAGCTGGGCTGTGTGCACGAACCCCCCGTTCAGCCCGACCGCTGCGCCTTATCCG
GTAACTATCGTCTTGAGTCCAACCCGGTAAGACACGACTTATCGCCACTGGCAGCAGCCACTGGTAACAG
GATTAGCAGAGCGAGGTATGTAGGCGGTGCTACAGAGTTCTTGAAGTGGTGGCCTAACTACGGCTACACT
AGAAGGACAGTATTTGGTATCTGCGCTCTGCTGAAGCCAGTTACCTTCGGAAAAAGAGTTGGTAGCTCTT
GATCCGGCAAACAAACCACCGCTGGTAGCGGTGGTTTTTTTGTTTGCAAGCAGCAGATTACGCGCAGAAA
AAAAGGATCTCAAGAAGATCCTTTGATCTTTTCTACGGGGTCTGACGCTCAGTGGAACGAAAACTCACGT
TAAGGGATTTTGGTCATGAGATTATCAAAAAGGATCTTCACCTAGATCCTTTTAAATTAAAAATGAAGTT
TTAAATCAATCTAAAGTATATATGAGTAAACTTGGTCTGACAGTTACCAATGCTTAATCAGTGAGGCACC
TATCTCAGCGATCTGTCTATTTCGTTCATCCATAGTTGCCTGACTCCCCGTCGTGTAGATAACTACGATA
CGGGAGGGCTTACCATCTGGCCCCAGTGCTGCAATGATACCGCGAGACCCACGCTCACCGGCTCCAGATT
TATCAGCAATAAACCAGCCAGCCGGAAGGGCCGAGCGCAGAAGTGGTCCTGCAACTTTATCCGCCTCCAT
CCAGTCTATTAATTGTTGCCGGGAAGCTAGAGTAAGTAGTTCGCCAGTTAATAGTTTGCGCAACGTTGTT
GCCATTGCTGCAGGCATCGTGGTGTCACGCTCGTCGTTTGGTATGGCTTCATTCAGCTCCGGTTCCCAAC
GATCAAGGCGAGTTACATGATCCCCCATGTTGTGCAAAAAAGCGGTTAGCTCCTTCGGTCCTCCGATCGT
TGTCAGAAGTAAGTTGGCCGCAGTGTTATCACTCATGGTTATGGCAGCACTGCATAATTCTCTTACTGTC
ATGCCATCCGTAAGATGCTTTTCTGTGACTGGTGAGTACTCAACCAAGTCATTCTGAGAATAGTGTATGC
GGCGACCGAGTTGCTCTTGCCCGGCGTCAACACGGGATAATACCGCGCCACATAGCAGAACTTTAAAAGT
GCTCATCATTGGAAAACGTTCTTCGGGGCGAAAACTCTCAAGGATCTTACCGCTGTTGAGATCCAGTTCG
ATGTAACCCACTCGTGCACCCAACTGATCTTCAGCATCTTTTACTTTCACCAGCGTTTCTGGGTGAGCAA
AAACAGGAAGGCAAAATGCCGCAAAAAAGGGAATAAGGGCGACACGGAAATGTTGAATACTCATACTCTT
CCTTTTTCAATATTATTGAAGCATTTATCAGGGTTATTGTCTCATGAGCGGATACATATTTGAATGTATT
TAGAAAAATAAACAAATAGGGGTTCCGCGCACATTTCCCCGAAAAGTGCCACCTGACGTCTAAGAAACCA
TTATTATCATGACATTAACCTATAAAAATAGGC
Features (pLannotate 1.2.2; 21 found; start..end, strand, type, name):
     35..112     +  promoter       lacIq promoter: lacI (mutant); In the lacIq allele, a single base change in the promoter boosts expression of the lacI gene about 10-fold.
    113..1195    +  CDS            lacI: lac repressor; lacI; The lac repressor binds to the lac operator to inhibit transcription in E. coli. This inhibition can be relieved by adding lactose or isopropyl-β-D-thiogalactopyranoside (IPTG).
   1208..1229    +  protein_bind   CAP binding site: CAP binding activates transcription in the presence of cAMP. E. coli catabolite activator protein
   1248..1265    +  promoter       tet promoter (fragment): E. coli promoter for tetracycline efflux protein gene
   1438..1466    +  promoter       tac promoter: strong E. coli promoter; hybrid between the trp and lac UV5 promoters
   1474..1490    +  protein_bind   lac operator: The lac repressor binds to the lac operator to inhibit transcription in E. coli. This inhibition can be relieved by adding lactose or isopropyl-β-D-thiogalactopyranoside (IPTG). lac repressor encoded by lacI
   1575..1592    +  CDS            6xHis: 6xHis affinity tag
   1608..2261    +  CDS            GST26_SCHJA: Experimental evidence at protein level: Swiss-Prot protein existence level 1. GST isoenzymes appear to play a central role in the parasite detoxification system. Other functions are also suspected including a role in increasing the solubility of haematin in the parasite gut. From Schistosoma japonicum (Blood fluke).
   2283..2555    +  CDS            pals1a (fragment): PAL1A_DANRE - Also known as mpp5, mpp5a, nok. Experimental evidence at protein level: Swiss-Prot protein existence level 1. Plays a role in tight junction biogenesis and in the establishment of cell polarity in epithelial cells (By similarity). Also involved in adherens junction biogenesis (By similarity). Functions in cellular patterning of the retina (PubMed:11992120). From Danio rerio (Zebrafish) (Brachydanio rerio).
   2565..2612    +  terminator     fd terminator (sequence withheld): central terminator from bacteriophage fd (Otsuka and Kunisawa, 1982)
   2617..2829    +  CDS            M13 gene III (fragment) (sequence partly withheld): pIII; III; minor coat protein
   2844..3314    +  CDS            M13 gene III (fragment) (sequence partly withheld): pIII; III; minor coat protein
   3336..3406    +  CDS            TcR (fragment): tetracycline efflux protein; tet; confers resistance to tetracycline
   3648..4028    -  CDS            YPB1_ECOLX: Protein predicted: Swiss-Prot protein existence level 4. From Escherichia coli.
   4045..4196    +  CDS            rop (fragment): Rop protein, which maintains plasmids at low copy number; rop
   4232..4660    -  rep_origin     f1 ori (sequence partly withheld): f1 bacteriophage origin of replication; arrow indicates direction of (+) strand synthesis
   4669..4708    +  CDS            rop (fragment): Rop protein, which maintains plasmids at low copy number; rop
   4810..4950    +  misc_feature   bom: basis of mobility region from pBR322
   5136..5723    -  rep_origin     ori: high-copy-number ColE1/pMB1/pBR322/pUC origin of replication
   5894..6754    -  CDS            AmpR: β-lactamase; bla; confers resistance to ampicillin, carbenicillin, and related antibiotics
   6755..6859    -  promoter       AmpR promoter: bla
