[The description below was written by a language model from this plasmid's Addgene catalogue record and pLannotate feature annotations shown in this document.]
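Description:
pHH0103_MPP5-1/1 is a 6,933 nt bacterial expression plasmid built on the pHH0103 backbone for producing and purifying a single human SH3 domain from MPP5 (now PALS1) in E. coli. It is propagated through a ColE1/pMB1-type origin with the pBR322 bom region and is selected with ampicillin via the β-lactamase gene and its native promoter. The record lists it as low copy. The rop gene appears only as two fragments flanking an inserted f1 origin, which could allow single-stranded DNA production with helper phage.

The expression cassette is driven by the IPTG-inducible tac promoter with a downstream lac operator. Repression is supplied in cis by a lacI gene under the up-mutated lacIq promoter, giving tight control independent of the host strain. The open reading frame encodes an N-terminal 6xHis tag followed by Schistosoma japonicum glutathione S-transferase, then the roughly 260 bp MPP5 SH3 domain fragment cloned between SfiI and NotI sites. The automated annotation matched this insert to the zebrafish orthologue pals1a, but the catalogue entry states the insert is human, so the label most likely reflects homology. The dual His/GST tags permit affinity purification on nickel or glutathione resin.

An fd phage terminator lies just after the insert. Beyond it are fragments of M13 gene III, along with remnants of the tetracycline resistance gene and its promoter. These suggest descent from a phagemid display vector and pBR322, though the record does not say whether they are functional here. The plasmid belongs to a collection used to survey the binding specificities of the human SH3 domain family.
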