Addgene plasmid #91562: pHH0103_MPP5-1/1
Purpose: Protein expression and purification of human SH3 domain construct MPP5-1/1
Depositing lab: Sachdev Sidhu. Depositing organization: University of Toronto. Publication: Comprehensive Analysis of the Human SH3 Domain Family Reveals a Wide Variety of Non-canonical Specificities. Teyra J, Huang H, Jain S, Guan X, Dong A, Liu Y, Tempel W, Min J, Tong Y, Kim PM, Bader GD, Sidhu SS. Structure. 2017 Oct 3;25(10):1598-1610.e3. doi: 10.1016/j.str.2017.07.017. Epub 2017 Sep 7. PubMed 28890361.
Backbone
  Vector backbone: pHH0103
  Vector type: Bacterial Expression
Growth in bacteria
  Bacterial resistance: Ampicillin, 100 μg/mL
  Growth temperature: 37°C
  Growth strain: DH5alpha
  Copy number: Low Copy
Gene/Insert
  Gene/Insert name: MPP5-1/1
  Species: H. sapiens (human)
  Insert size (bp): 260
  Entrez Gene: PALS1 (a.k.a. MPP5)
  Cloning method: Restriction Enzyme; 5′ cloning site Sfi1 (unknown if destroyed); 3′ cloning site Not1 (unknown if destroyed)
Terms and licenses: Academic/Nonprofit Terms; Industry Terms: Not Available to Industry
How to cite: pHH0103_MPP5-1/1 was a gift from Sachdev Sidhu (Addgene plasmid # 91562 ; http://n2t.net/addgene:91562 ; RRID:Addgene_91562)
