>Addgene plasmid #91562 | pHH0103_MPP5-1/1 | depositor partial sequence | sequence record 176050 | insert sequence
GGTACCGAATTCGGATCCGCGCGCTGATTCACGTCAAAGCCCATTTCGATTACGATCCATCCGATGATCC
ATACGTTCCATGTCGTGAACTGGGTCTGAGCTTCCAGAAAGGTGATATTCTGCATGTCATTTCCCAGGAA
GATCCAAATTGGTGGCAAGCCTACCGTGAAGGTGATGAAGATAATCAACCACTGGCAGGTCTGGTTCCTG
GTAAATCCTTTCAACAGCAGCGTGCGGCCGCTAGCTAAGTCGACGAGCTC
